>Addgene plasmid #60005 | pMito-PAGFP-FRB. | depositor full sequence | sequence record 95654 | pMito-PAGFP-FRB. sequence 5139 bps
TAGTTATTAATAGTAATCAATTACGGGGTCATTAGTTCATAGCCCATATATGGAGTTCCGCGTTACATAA
CTTACGGTAAATGGCCCGCCTGGCTGACCGCCCAACGACCCCCGCCCATTGACGTCAATAATGACGTATG
TTCCCATAGTAACGCCAATAGGGACTTTCCATTGACGTCAATGGGTGGAGTATTTACGGTAAACTGCCCA
CTTGGCAGTACATCAAGTGTATCATATGCCAAGTACGCCCCCTATTGACGTCAATGACGGTAAATGGCCC
GCCTGGCATTATGCCCAGTACATGACCTTATGGGACTTTCCTACTTGGCAGTACATCTACGTATTAGTCA
TCGCTATTACCATGGTGATGCGGTTTTGGCAGTACATCAATGGGCGTGGATAGCGGTTTGACTCACGGGG
ATTTCCAAGTCTCCACCCCATTGACGTCAATGGGAGTTTGTTTTGGCACCAAAATCAACGGGACTTTCCA
AAATGTCGTAACAACTCCGCCCCATTGACGCAAATGGGCGGTAGGCGTGTACGGTGGGAGGTCTATATAA
GCAGAGCTGGTTTAGTGAACCGTCAGATCCGCTAGCGCTACCGGACTCAGATCTCGAGCTCAAGCTTCGA
ATTCGCCACCATGAAGAGCTTCATTACAAGGAACAAGACAGCCATTTTGGCAACCGTTGCTGCTACAGGT
ACTGCCATCGGTGCCTACTATTATTACAACCAATTGCAACAGGATCCACCGGTCGCCACCATGGTGAGCA
AGGGCGAGGAGCTGTTCACCGGGGTGGTGCCCATCCTGGTCGAGCTGGACGGCGACGTAAACGGCCACAA
GTTCAGCGTGTCCGGCGAGGGCGAGGGCGATGCCACCTACGGCAAGCTGACCCTGAAGTTCATCTGCACC
ACCGGCAAGCTGCCCGTGCCCTGGCCCACCCTCGTGACCACCTTCAGCTACGGCGTGCAGTGCTTCAGCC
GCTACCCCGACCACATGAAGCAGCACGACTTCTTCAAGTCCGCCATGCCCGAAGGCTACGTCCAGGAGCG
CACCATCTTCTTCAAGGACGACGGCAACTACAAGACCCGCGCCGAGGTGAAGTTCGAGGGCGACACCCTG
GTGAACCGCATCGAGCTGAAGGGCATCGACTTCAAGGAGGACGGCAACATCCTGGGGCACAAGCTGGAGT
ACAACTACAACAGCCACAACGTCTATATCATGGCCGACAAGCAGAAGAACGGCATCAAGGCCAACTTCAA
GATCCGCCACAACATCGAGGACGGCAGCGTGCAGCTCGCCGACCACTACCAGCAGAACACCCCCATCGGC
GACGGCCCCGTGCTGCTGCCCGACAACCACTACCTGAGCCACCAGTCCAAGCTGAGCAAAGACCCCAACG
AGAAGCGCGATCACATGGTCCTGCTGGAGTTCGTGACCGCCGCCGGGATCACTCTCGGCATGGACGAGCT
GTACACTTACCCCTACGACGTGCCCGACTACGCAGGCTCCGCACGAGTGGCCATCCTCTGGCAT
[270 nt withheld, positions 1535-1804]
GCCGGCTGATAATCTAGATCATAATCAGCCATACCACATTTGTAGAGGTTTTACTTGCTTTAAAAAACCT
CCCACACCTCCCCCTGAACCTGAAACATAAAATGAATGCAATTGTTGTTGTTAACTTGTTTATTGCAGCT
TATAATGGTTACAAATAAAGCAATAGCATCACAAATTTCACAAATAAAGCATTTTTTTCACTGCATTCTA
GTTGTGGTTTGTCCAAACTCATCAATGTATCTTAAGGCGTAAATTGTAAGCGTTAATATTTTGTTAAAAT
TCGCGTTAAATTTTTGTTAAATCAGCTCATTTTTTAACCAATAGGCCGAAATCGGCAAAATCCCTTATAA
ATCAAAAGAATAGACCGAGATAGGGT
[37 nt withheld, positions 2181-2217]
AAAGAACGTGGACTCCAACGTCAAAGG
[49 nt withheld, positions 2245-2293]
T
[91 nt withheld, positions 2295-2385]
G
[124 nt withheld, positions 2387-2510]
CAGGTGGCACTTTTCGGGGAAATGTGCGCGGAACCCCTATTTGTTTATTTTTCTAAATACATTCAAATAT
GTATCCGCTCATGAGACAATAACCCTGATAAATGCTTCAATAATATTGAAAAAGGAAGAGTCCTGAGGCG
GAAAGAACCAGCTGTGGAATGTGTGTCAGTTAGGGTGTGGAAAGTCCCCAGGCTCCCCAGCAGGCAGAAG
TATGCAAAGCATGCATCTCAATTAGTCAGCAACCAGGTGTGGAAAGTCCCCAGGCTCCCCAGCAGGCAGA
AGTATGCAAAGCATGCATCTCAATTAGTCAGCAACCATAGTCCCGCCCCTAACTCCGCCCATCCCGCCCC
TAACTCCGCCCAGTTCCGCCCATTCTCCGCCCCATGGCTGACTAATTTTTTTTATTTATGCAGAGGCCGA
GGCCGCCTCGGCCTCTGAGCTATTCCAGAAGTAGTGAGGAGGCTTTTTTGGAGGCCTAGGCTTTTGCAAA
GATCGATCAAGAGACAGGATGAGGATCGTTTCGCATGATTGAACAAGATGGATTGCACGCAGGTTCTCCG
GCCGCTTGGGTGGAGAGGCTATTCGGCTATGACTGGGCACAACAGACAATCGGCTGCTCTGATGCCGCCG
TGTTCCGGCTGTCAGCGCAGGGGCGCCCGGTTCTTTTTGTCAAGACCGACCTGTCCGGTGCCCTGAATGA
ACTGCAAGACGAGGCAGCGCGGCTATCGTGGCTGGCCACGACGGGCGTTCCTTGCGCAGCTGTGCTCGAC
GTTGTCACTGAAGCGGGAAGGGACTGGCTGCTATTGGGCGAAGTGCCGGGGCAGGATCTCCTGTCATCTC
ACCTTGCTCCTGCCGAGAAAGTATCCATCATGGCTGATGCAATGCGGCGGCTGCATACGCTTGATCCGGC
TACCTGCCCATTCGACCACCAAGCGAAACATCGCATCGAGCGAGCACGTACTCGGATGGAAGCCGGTCTT
GTCGATCAGGATGATCTGGACGAAGAGCATCAGGGGCTCGCGCCAGCCGAACTGTTCGCCAGGCTCAAGG
CGAGCATGCCCGACGGCGAGGATCTCGTCGTGACCCATGGCGATGCCTGCTTGCCGAATATCATGGTGGA
AAATGGCCGCTTTTCTGGATTCATCGACTGTGGCCGGCTGGGTGTGGCGGACCGCTATCAGGACATAGCG
TTGGCTACCCGTGATATTGCTGAAGAGCTTGGCGGCGAATGGGCTGACCGCTTCCTCGTGCTTTACGGTA
TCGCCGCTCCCGATTCGCAGCGCATCGCCTTCTATCGCCTTCTTGACGAGTTCTTCTGAGCGGGACTCTG
GGGTTCGAAATGACCGACCAAGCGACGCCCAACCTGCCATCACGAGATTTCGATTCCACCGCCGCCTTCT
ATGAAAGGTTGGGCTTCGGAATCGTTTTCCGGGACGCCGGCTGGATGATCCTCCAGCGCGGGGATCTCAT
GCTGGAGTTCTTCGCCCACCCTAGGGGGAGGCTAACTGAAACACGGAAGGAGACAATACCGGAAGGAACC
CGCGCTATGACGGCAATAAAAAGACAGAATAAAACGCACGGTGTTGGGTCGTTTGTTCATAAACGCGGGG
TTCGGTCCCAGGGCTGGCACTCTGTCGATACCCCACCGAGACCCCATTGGGGCCAATACGCCCGCGTTTC
TTCCTTTTCCCCACCCCACCCCCCAAGTTCGGGTGAAGGCCCAGGGCTCGCAGCCAACGTCGGGGCGGCA
GGCCCTGCCATAGCCTCAGGTTACTCATATATACTTTAGATTGATTTAAAACTTCATTTTTAATTTAAAA
GGATCTAGGTGAAGATCCTTTTTGATAATCTCATGACCAAAATCCCTTAACGTGAGTTTTCGTTCCACTG
AGCGTCAGACCCCGTAGAAAAGATCAAAGGATCTTCTTGAGATCCTTTTTTTCTGCGCGTAATCTGCTGC
TTGCAAACAAAAAAACCACCGCTACCAGCGGTGGTTTGTTTGCCGGATCAAGAGCTACCAACTCTTTTTC
CGAAGGTAACTGGCTTCAGCAGAGCGCAGATACCAAATACTGTCCTTCTAGTGTAGCCGTAGTTAGGCCA
CCACTTCAAGAACTCTGTAGCACCGCCTACATACCTCGCTCTGCTAATCCTGTTACCAGTGGCTGCTGCC
AGTGGCGATAAGTCGTGTCTTACCGGGTTGGACTCAAGACGATAGTTACCGGATAAGGCGCAGCGGTCGG
GCTGAACGGGGGGTTCGTGCACACAGCCCAGCTTGGAGCGAACGACCTACACCGAACTGAGATACCTACA
GCGTGAGCTATGAGAAAGCGCCACGCTTCCCGAAGGGAGAAAGGCGGACAGGTATCCGGTAAGCGGCAGG
GTCGGAACAGGAGAGCGCACGAGGGAGCTTCCAGGGGGAAACGCCTGGTATCTTTATAGTCCTGTCGGGT
TTCGCCACCTCTGACTTGAGCGTCGATTTTTGTGATGCTCGTCAGGGGGGCGGAGCCTATGGAAAAACGC
CAGCAACGCGGCCTTTTTACGGTTCCTGGCCTTTTGCTGGCCTTTTGCTCACATGTTCTTTCCTGCGTTA
TCCCCTGATTCTGTGGATAACCGTATTACCGCCATGCAT
Features (pLannotate 1.2.2; 16 found; start..end, strand, type, name):
     61..364     +  enhancer       CMV enhancer: human cytomegalovirus immediate early enhancer
    365..568     +  promoter       CMV promoter: human cytomegalovirus (CMV) immediate early promoter
    591..634     +  misc_feature   MCS (fragment): multiple cloning site
    641..718     +  CDS            TOM70 (fragment): TOM70_YEAST - Also known as MAS70, OMP1. Experimental evidence at protein level: Swiss-Prot protein existence level 1. Component of the TOM (translocase of outer membrane) receptor complex responsible for the recognition and translocation of cytosolically synthesized mitochondrial preproteins. Together with TOM20 and TOM22 functions as the transit peptide receptor at the surface of the mitochondrion outer membrane and facilitates the movement of preproteins into the TOM40 translocation pore. From Saccharomyces cerevisiae (strain ATCC 204508 / S288c) (Baker's yeast).
    761..1474    +  CDS            mPA-GFP: mPA-GFP is a fluorescent protein published in 2002, derived from Aequorea victoria. It is reported to be a monomer.
   1523..1801    +  CDS            FRB (sequence partly withheld): FKBP-rapamycin binding domain of human FRAP
   1821..1904    +  CDS            large T antigen (fragment): large T antigen from SV40 (simian virus 40)
   1927..2048    +  polyA_signal   SV40 poly(A) signal: SV40 polyadenylation signal
   2082..2510    -  rep_origin     f1 ori (sequence partly withheld): f1 bacteriophage origin of replication; arrow indicates direction of (+) strand synthesis
   2537..2641    +  promoter       AmpR promoter: bla
   2643..3000    +  promoter       SV40 promoter: SV40 enhancer and early promoter
   3035..3829    +  CDS            NeoR/KanR: aminoglycoside phosphotransferase from Tn5; aph(3')-II (or nptII); confers resistance to neomycin, kanamycin, and G418 (Geneticin®)
   3850..4002    +  CDS            ble (fragment): BLE_KLEPN - Experimental evidence at protein level: Swiss-Prot protein existence level 1. Binding protein with a strong affinity to the bleomycin family of antibiotics. Binds to CL990; an antimitotic-antibiotic compound. From Klebsiella pneumoniae.
   4061..4108    +  polyA_signal   HSV TK poly(A) signal: herpes simplex virus thymidine kinase polyadenylation signal (Cole and Stacy, 1985)
   4199..4215    -  polyA_signal   bGH poly(A) signal (fragment): bovine growth hormone polyadenylation signal
   4437..5025    +  rep_origin     ori: high-copy-number ColE1/pMB1/pBR322/pUC origin of replication
