[The description below was written by a language model from this plasmid's Addgene catalogue record and pLannotate feature annotations shown in this document.]
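Description:
pMito-PAGFP-FRB is a mammalian expression plasmid of about 5.1 kb built on the pMito backbone and used in the "knocksideways" system for rapid, inducible protein relocalisation. It was generated by modifying a pMito-YFP-FRB plasmid, replacing the yellow fluorescent protein with photo-activatable GFP. In bacteria it replicates from a high-copy ColE1/pUC-type origin and is selected with kanamycin. The same Tn5 NeoR/KanR gene is driven by tandem bacterial (bla) and SV40 early promoters and terminated by an HSV TK polyadenylation signal, so it also allows G418 selection in mammalian cells. An f1 origin is present as well. Short annotated fragments of ble, SV40 large T antigen and a bGH polyadenylation signal appear to be backbone remnants rather than functional parts.

The expression cassette uses the human CMV immediate-early enhancer and promoter, followed by a remnant multiple cloning site and a single fusion reading frame that ends at an SV40 polyadenylation signal. The fusion starts with a short fragment of yeast TOM70, a mitochondrial outer membrane receptor component, which serves here as the mitochondrial anchor. This is followed by monomeric PA-GFP and then the FRB domain, the FKBP-rapamycin binding domain of human FRAP. The resulting "MitoTrap" protein displays FRB on the mitochondria. When rapamycin is added, a co-expressed FKBP-tagged target protein heterodimerises with FRB and is pulled onto mitochondria, removing it from its normal site of action. Because PA-GFP stays essentially dark until photo-activated, the trap leaves the green channel free for other probes until its location needs to be checked. The repository lists the plasmid as an empty backbone, meaning that it carries the trap itself and no additional gene of interest.
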