Addgene plasmid #60005: pMito-PAGFP-FRB.
Purpose: (Empty Backbone) Expresses MitoTrap tagged with photo-activatable GFP in mammalian cells.
Depositing lab: Stephen Royle. Depositing organization: University of Warwick. Publication: Specific removal of TACC3-ch-TOG-clathrin at metaphase deregulates kinetochore fiber tension. Cheeseman LP, Harry EF, McAinsh AD, Prior IA, Royle SJ. J Cell Sci. 2013 May 1;126(Pt 9):2102-13. doi: 10.1242/jcs.124834. Epub 2013 Mar 26. PubMed 23532825.
Backbone
  Vector backbone: pMito
  Backbone size (bp): 5141
  Modifications to backbone: Insertion of PAGFP (C-terminal of MCS).
  Vector type: Mammalian Expression ; Knocksideways
  Promoter: CMV
  Selectable markers: Neomycin (select with G418)
  Tag / fusion protein: PAGFP (C terminal on backbone); FRB (C terminal on backbone)
Growth in bacteria
  Bacterial resistance: Kanamycin, 50 μg/mL
  Growth temperature: 37°C
  Growth strain: DH5alpha
  Copy number: Unknown
Gene/Insert
  Cloning method: Restriction Enzyme
Resource information
  A portion of this plasmid was derived from a plasmid made by: Generated by modification of pMito-YFP-FRB plasmid - Gift from Scotte Robinson, Plasmid 46942.
Terms and licenses: Academic/Nonprofit Terms; Industry Terms: Not Available to Industry
How to cite: pMito-PAGFP-FRB. was a gift from Stephen Royle (Addgene plasmid # 60005 ; http://n2t.net/addgene:60005 ; RRID:Addgene_60005)
