>Addgene plasmid #60005 | pMito-PAGFP-FRB. | addgene partial sequence | sequence record 97426 | CMV-F 5'-CGCAAATGGGCGGTAGGCGTG-3'
GTGAACCGTCAGATCCGCTAGCGCTACCGGACTCAGATCTCGAGCTCAAGCTTCGAATTCGCCACCATGA
AGAGCTTCATTACAAGGAACAAGACAGCCATTTTGGCAACCGTTGCTGCTACAGGTACTGCCATCGGTGC
CTACTATTATTACAACCAATTGCAACAGGATCCACCGGTCGCCACCATGGTGAGCAAGGGCGAGGAGCTG
TTCACCGGGGTGGTGCCCATCCTGGTCGAGCTGGACGGCGACGTAAACGGCCACAAGTTCAGCGTGTCCG
GCGAGGGCGAGGGCGATGCCACCTACGGCAAGCTGACCCTGAAGTTCATCTGCACCACCGGCAAGCTGCC
CGTGCCCTGGCCCACCCTCGTGACCACCTTCAGCTACGGCGTGCAGTGCTTCAGCCGCTACCCCGACCAC
ATGAAGCAGCACGACTTCTTCAAGTCCGCCATGCCCGAAGGCTACGTCCAGGAGCGCACCATCTTCTTCA
AGGACGACGGCAACTACAAGACCCGCGCCGAGGTGAAGTTCGAGGGCGACACCCTGGTGAACCGCATCGA
GCTGAAGGGCATCGACTTCAAGGAGGACGGCAACATCCTGGGGCACAAGCTGGAGTACAACTACAACAGC
CACAACGTCTATATCATGGCCGACAAGCAGAAGAACGGCATCAAGGCCAACTTCAAGATCCGCCACAACA
TCGAGGACGGCAGCGTGCAGCTCGCCGACCACTACCAGCAGAACACCCCCATCGGCGACGGCCCCGTGCT
GCTGCCCGACAACCACTACCTGAGCCACCAGTCCAAGCTGAGCAAAGACC
