>Addgene plasmid #60005 | pMito-PAGFP-FRB. | addgene partial sequence | sequence record 97473 | SV40pA-R 5'-GAAATTTGTGATGCTATTGC-3'
GCTGCATAACAAGTTAACAACAACAATTGCATTCATTTTATGTTTCAGGTTCAGGGGGAGGTGTGGGAGG
TTTTTTAAAGCAAGTAAAACCTCTACAAATGTGGTATGGCTGATTATGATCTAGATTATCAGCCGGC
[270 nt withheld, positions 138-407]
ATGCCAGAGGATGGCCACTCGTGCGGAGCCTGCGTAGTCGGGCACGTCGTAGGGGTAAGTGTACAGCTCG
TCCATGCCGAGAGTGATCCCGGCGGCGGTCACGAACTCCAGCAGGACCATGTGATCGCGCTTCTCGTTGG
GGTCTTTGCTCAGCTTGGACTGGTGGCTCAGGTAGTGGTTGTCGGGCAGCAGCACGGGGCCGTCGCCGAT
GGGGGTGTTCTGCTGGTAGTGGTCGGCGAGCTGCACGCTGCCGTCCTCGATGTTGTGGCGGATCTTGAAG
TTGGCCTTGATGCCGTTCTTCTGCTTGTCGGCCATGATATAGACGTTGTGGCTGTTGTAGTTGTACTCCA
GCTTGTGCCCCAGGATGTTGCCGTCCTCCTTGAAGTCGATGCCCTTCAGCTCGATGCGGTTCACCAGGGT
GTCGCCCTCGAACTTCACCTCGGCGCGGGTCTTGTAGTTGCCGTCGTCCTTGAA
